>Addgene plasmid #173698 | pX459-dTgfa | depositor full sequence | sequence record 337122 | pX459-dTgfa sequence 9178 bps
GAGGGCCTATTTCCCATGATTCCTTCATATTTGCATATACGATACAAGGCTGTTAGAGAGATAATTGGAA
TTAATTTGACTGTAAACACAAAGATATTAGTACAAAATACGTGACGTAGAAAGTAATAATTTCTTGGGTA
GTTTGCAGTTTTAAAATTATGTTTTAAAATGGACTATCATATGCTTACCGTAACTTGAAAGTATTTCGAT
TTCTTGGCTTTATATATCTTGTGGAAAGGACGAAACACCGGTCCCACTTCAACGACTGCCGTTTTAGAGC
TAGAAATAGCAAGTTAAAATAAGGCTAGTCCGTTATCAACTTGAAAAAGTGGCACCGAGTCGGTGCTTTT
TTGTTTTAGAGCTAGAAATAGCAAGTTAAAATAAGGCTAGTCCGTTTTTAGCGCGTGCGCCAATTCTGCA
GACAAATGGCTCTAGAGGTACCCGTTACATAACTTACGGTAAATGGCCCGCCTGGCTGACCGCCCAACGA
CCCCCGCCCATTGACGTCAATAGTAACGCCAATAGGGACTTTCCATTGACGTCAATGGGTGGAGTATTTA
CGGTAAACTGCCCACTTGGCAGTACATCAAGTGTATCATATGCCAAGTACGCCCCCTATTGACGTCAATG
ACGGTAAATGGCCCGCCTGGCATTGTGCCCAGTACATGACCTTATGGGACTTTCCTACTTGGCAGTACAT
CTACGTATTAGTCATCGCTATTACCATGGTCGAGGTGAGCCCCACGTTCTGCTTCACTCTCCCCATCTCC
CCCCCCTCCCCACCCCCAATTTTGTATTTATTTATTTTTTAATTATTTTGTGCAGCGATGGGGGCGGGGG
GGGGGGGGGGGCGCGCGCCAGGCGGGGCGGGGCGGGGCGAGGGGCGGGGCGGGGCGAGGCGGAGAGGTGC
GGCGGCAGCCAATCAGAGCGGCGCGCTCCGAAAGTTTCCTTTTATGGCGAGGCGGCGGCGGCGGCGGCCC
TATAAAAAGCGAAGCGCGCGGCGGGCGGGAGTCGCTGCGACGCTGCCTTCGCCCCGTGCCCCGCTCCGCC
GCCGCCTCGCGCCGCCCGCCCCGGCTCTGACTGACCGCGTTACTCCCACAGGTGAGCGGGCGGGACGGCC
CTTCTCCTCCGGGCTGTAATTAGCTGAGCAAGAGGTAAGGGTTTAAGGGATGGTTGGTTGGTGGGGTATT
AATGTTTAATTACCTGGAGCACCTGCCTGAAATCACTTTTTTTCAGGTTGGACCGGTGCCACCATGGACT
ATAAGGACCACGACGGAGACTACAAGGATCATGATATTGATTACAAAGACGATGACGATAAGATGGCCCC
AAAGAAGAAGCGGAAGGTCGGTATCCACGGAGTCCCAGCAGCCGACAAGAAGTACAGCATCGGCCTGGAC
ATCGGCACCAACTCTGTGGGCTGGGCCGTGATCACCGACGAGTACAAGGTGCCCAGCAAGAAATTCAAGG
TGCTGGGCAACACCGACCGGCACAGCATCAAGAAGAACCTGATCGGAGCCCTGCTGTTCGACAGCGGCGA
AACAGCCGAGGCCACCCGGCTGAAGAGAACCGCCAGAAGAAGATACACCAGACGGAAGAACCGGATCTGC
TATCTGCAAGAGATCTTCAGCAACGAGATGGCCAAGGTGGACGACAGCTTCTTCCACAGACTGGAAGAGT
CCTTCCTGGTGGAAGAGGATAAGAAGCACGAGCGGCACCCCATCTTCGGCAACATCGTGGACGAGGTGGC
CTACCACGAGAAGTACCCCACCATCTACCACCTGAGAAAGAAACTGGTGGACAGCACCGACAAGGCCGAC
CTGCGGCTGATCTATCTGGCCCTGGCCCACATGATCAAGTTCCGGGGCCACTTCCTGATCGAGGGCGACC
TGAACCCCGACAACAGCGACGTGGACAAGCTGTTCATCCAGCTGGTGCAGACCTACAACCAGCTGTTCGA
GGAAAACCCCATCAACGCCAGCGGCGTGGACGCCAAGGCCATCCTGTCTGCCAGACTGAGCAAGAGCAGA
CGGCTGGAAAATCTGATCGCCCAGCTGCCCGGCGAGAAGAAGAATGGCCTGTTCGGAAACCTGATTGCCC
TGAGCCTGGGCCTGACCCCCAACTTCAAGAGCAACTTCGACCTGGCCGAGGATGCCAAACTGCAGCTGAG
CAAGGACACCTACGACGACGACCTGGACAACCTGCTGGCCCAGATCGGCGACCAGTACGCCGACCTGTTT
CTGGCCGCCAAGAACCTGTCCGACGCCATCCTGCTGAGCGACATCCTGAGAGTGAACACCGAGATCACCA
AGGCCCCCCTGAGCGCCTCTATGATCAAGAGATACGACGAGCACCACCAGGACCTGACCCTGCTGAAAGC
TCTCGTGCGGCAGCAGCTGCCTGAGAAGTACAAAGAGATTTTCTTCGACCAGAGCAAGAACGGCTACGCC
GGCTACATTGACGGCGGAGCCAGCCAGGAAGAGTTCTACAAGTTCATCAAGCCCATCCTGGAAAAGATGG
ACGGCACCGAGGAACTGCTCGTGAAGCTGAACAGAGAGGACCTGCTGCGGAAGCAGCGGACCTTCGACAA
CGGCAGCATCCCCCACCAGATCCACCTGGGAGAGCTGCACGCCATTCTGCGGCGGCAGGAAGATTTTTAC
CCATTCCTGAAGGACAACCGGGAAAAGATCGAGAAGATCCTGACCTTCCGCATCCCCTACTACGTGGGCC
CTCTGGCCAGGGGAAACAGCAGATTCGCCTGGATGACCAGAAAGAGCGAGGAAACCATCACCCCCTGGAA
CTTCGAGGAAGTGGTGGACAAGGGCGCTTCCGCCCAGAGCTTCATCGAGCGGATGACCAACTTCGATAAG
AACCTGCCCAACGAGAAGGTGCTGCCCAAGCACAGCCTGCTGTACGAGTACTTCACCGTGTATAACGAGC
TGACCAAAGTGAAATACGTGACCGAGGGAATGAGAAAGCCCGCCTTCCTGAGCGGCGAGCAGAAAAAGGC
CATCGTGGACCTGCTGTTCAAGACCAACCGGAAAGTGACCGTGAAGCAGCTGAAAGAGGACTACTTCAAG
AAAATCGAGTGCTTCGACTCCGTGGAAATCTCCGGCGTGGAAGATCGGTTCAACGCCTCCCTGGGCACAT
ACCACGATCTGCTGAAAATTATCAAGGACAAGGACTTCCTGGACAATGAGGAAAACGAGGACATTCTGGA
AGATATCGTGCTGACCCTGACACTGTTTGAGGACAGAGAGATGATCGAGGAACGGCTGAAAACCTATGCC
CACCTGTTCGACGACAAAGTGATGAAGCAGCTGAAGCGGCGGAGATACACCGGCTGGGGCAGGCTGAGCC
GGAAGCTGATCAACGGCATCCGGGACAAGCAGTCCGGCAAGACAATCCTGGATTTCCTGAAGTCCGACGG
CTTCGCCAACAGAAACTTCATGCAGCTGATCCACGACGACAGCCTGACCTTTAAAGAGGACATCCAGAAA
GCCCAGGTGTCCGGCCAGGGCGATAGCCTGCACGAGCACATTGCCAATCTGGCCGGCAGCCCCGCCATTA
AGAAGGGCATCCTGCAGACAGTGAAGGTGGTGGACGAGCTCGTGAAAGTGATGGGCCGGCACAAGCCCGA
GAACATCGTGATCGAAATGGCCAGAGAGAACCAGACCACCCAGAAGGGACAGAAGAACAGCCGCGAGAGA
ATGAAGCGGATCGAAGAGGGCATCAAAGAGCTGGGCAGCCAGATCCTGAAAGAACACCCCGTGGAAAACA
CCCAGCTGCAGAACGAGAAGCTGTACCTGTACTACCTGCAGAATGGGCGGGATATGTACGTGGACCAGGA
ACTGGACATCAACCGGCTGTCCGACTACGATGTGGACCATATCGTGCCTCAGAGCTTTCTGAAGGACGAC
TCCATCGACAACAAGGTGCTGACCAGAAGCGACAAGAACCGGGGCAAGAGCGACAACGTGCCCTCCGAAG
AGGTCGTGAAGAAGATGAAGAACTACTGGCGGCAGCTGCTGAACGCCAAGCTGATTACCCAGAGAAAGTT
CGACAATCTGACCAAGGCCGAGAGAGGCGGCCTGAGCGAACTGGATAAGGCCGGCTTCATCAAGAGACAG
CTGGTGGAAACCCGGCAGATCACAAAGCACGTGGCACAGATCCTGGACTCCCGGATGAACACTAAGTACG
ACGAGAATGACAAGCTGATCCGGGAAGTGAAAGTGATCACCCTGAAGTCCAAGCTGGTGTCCGATTTCCG
GAAGGATTTCCAGTTTTACAAAGTGCGCGAGATCAACAACTACCACCACGCCCACGACGCCTACCTGAAC
GCCGTCGTGGGAACCGCCCTGATCAAAAAGTACCCTAAGCTGGAAAGCGAGTTCGTGTACGGCGACTACA
AGGTGTACGACGTGCGGAAGATGATCGCCAAGAGCGAGCAGGAAATCGGCAAGGCTACCGCCAAGTACTT
CTTCTACAGCAACATCATGAACTTTTTCAAGACCGAGATTACCCTGGCCAACGGCGAGATCCGGAAGCGG
CCTCTGATCGAGACAAACGGCGAAACCGGGGAGATCGTGTGGGATAAGGGCCGGGATTTTGCCACCGTGC
GGAAAGTGCTGAGCATGCCCCAAGTGAATATCGTGAAAAAGACCGAGGTGCAGACAGGCGGCTTCAGCAA
AGAGTCTATCCTGCCCAAGAGGAACAGCGATAAGCTGATCGCCAGAAAGAAGGACTGGGACCCTAAGAAG
TACGGCGGCTTCGACAGCCCCACCGTGGCCTATTCTGTGCTGGTGGTGGCCAAAGTGGAAAAGGGCAAGT
CCAAGAAACTGAAGAGTGTGAAAGAGCTGCTGGGGATCACCATCATGGAAAGAAGCAGCTTCGAGAAGAA
TCCCATCGACTTTCTGGAAGCCAAGGGCTACAAAGAAGTGAAAAAGGACCTGATCATCAAGCTGCCTAAG
TACTCCCTGTTCGAGCTGGAAAACGGCCGGAAGAGAATGCTGGCCTCTGCCGGCGAACTGCAGAAGGGAA
ACGAACTGGCCCTGCCCTCCAAATATGTGAACTTCCTGTACCTGGCCAGCCACTATGAGAAGCTGAAGGG
CTCCCCCGAGGATAATGAGCAGAAACAGCTGTTTGTGGAACAGCACAAGCACTACCTGGACGAGATCATC
GAGCAGATCAGCGAGTTCTCCAAGAGAGTGATCCTGGCCGACGCTAATCTGGACAAAGTGCTGTCCGCCT
ACAACAAGCACCGGGATAAGCCCATCAGAGAGCAGGCCGAGAATATCATCCACCTGTTTACCCTGACCAA
TCTGGGAGCCCCTGCCGCCTTCAAGTACTTTGACACCACCATCGACCGGAAGAGGTACACCAGCACCAAA
GAGGTGCTGGACGCCACCCTGATCCACCAGAGCATCACCGGCCTGTACGAGACACGGATCGACCTGTCTC
AGCTGGGAGGCGACAAAAGGCCGGCGGCCACGAAAAAGGCCGGCCAGGCAAAAAAGAAAAAGGAATTCGG
CAGTGGAGAGGGCAGAGGAAGTCTGCTAACATGCGGTGACGTCGAGGAGAATCCTGGCCCAATGACCGAG
TACAAGCCCACGGTGCGCCTCGCCACCCGCGACGACGTCCCCAGGGCCGTACGCACCCTCGCCGCCGCGT
TCGCCGACTACCCCGCCACGCGCCACACCGTCGATCCGGACCGCCACATCGAGCGGGTCACCGAGCTGCA
AGAACTCTTCCTCACGCGCGTCGGGCTCGACATCGGCAAGGTGTGGGTCGCGGACGACGGCGCCGCGGTG
GCGGTCTGGACCACGCCGGAGAGCGTCGAAGCGGGGGCGGTGTTCGCCGAGATCGGCCCGCGCATGGCCG
AGTTGAGCGGTTCCCGGCTGGCCGCGCAGCAACAGATGGAAGGCCTCCTGGCGCCGCACCGGCCCAAGGA
GCCCGCGTGGTTCCTGGCCACCGTCGGCGTCTCGCCCGACCACCAGGGCAAGGGTCTGGGCAGCGCCGTC
GTGCTCCCCGGAGTGGAGGCGGCCGAGCGCGCCGGGGTGCCCGCCTTCCTGGAGACCTCCGCGCCCCACA
ACCTCCCCTTCTACGAGCGGCTCGGCTTCACCGTCACCGCCGACGTCGAGGTGCCCGAAGGACCGCGCAC
CTGGTGCATGACCCGCAAGCCCGGTGCCTGAGAATTCTAACTAGAGCTCGCTGATCAGCCTCGACTGTGC
CTTCTAGTTGCCAGCCATCTGTTGTTTGCCCCTCCCCCGTGCCTTCCTTGACCCTGGAAGGTGCCACTCC
CACTGTCCTTTCCTAATAAAATGAGGAAATTGCATCGCATTGTCTGAGTAGGTGTCATTCTATTCTGGGG
GGTGGGGTGGGGCAGGACAGCAAGGGGGAGGATTGGGAAGAGAATAGCAGGCATGCTGGGGAGCGGCCGC
AGGAACCCCTAGTGATGGAGTTGGCCACTCCCTCTCTGCGCGCTCGCTCGCTCACTGAGGCCGGGCGACC
AAAGGTCGCCCGACGCCCGGGCTTTGCCCGGGCGGCCTCAGTGAGCGAGCGAGCGCGCAGCTGCCTGCAG
GGGCGCCTGATGCGGTATTTTCTCCTTACGCATCTGTGCGGTATTTCACACCGCATA
[142 nt withheld, positions 6638-6779]
C
[141 nt withheld, positions 6781-6921]
CCTTTGACGTTGGAGTCCACGTTCTTT
[37 nt withheld, positions 6949-6985]
ACCCTATCTCGGGCTATTCTTTTGATTTATAAGGGATTTTGCCGATTTCGGCCTATTGGTTAAAAAATGA
GCTGATTTAACAAAAATTTAACGCGAATTTTAACAAAATATTAACGTTTACAATTTTATGGTGCACTCTC
AGTACAATCTGCTCTGATGCCGCATAGTTAAGCCAGCCCCGACACCCGCCAACACCCGCTGACGCGCCCT
GACGGGCTTGTCTGCTCCCGGCATCCGCTTACAGACAAGCTGTGACCGTCTCCGGGAGCTGCATGTGTCA
GAGGTTTTCACCGTCATCACCGAAACGCGCGAGACGAAAGGGCCTCGTGATACGCCTATTTTTATAGGTT
AATGTCATGATAATAATGGTTTCTTAGACGTCAGGTGGCACTTTTCGGGGAAATGTGCGCGGAACCCCTA
TTTGTTTATTTTTCTAAATACATTCAAATATGTATCCGCTCATGAGACAATAACCCTGATAAATGCTTCA
ATAATATTGAAAAAGGAAGAGTATGAGTATTCAACATTTCCGTGTCGCCCTTATTCCCTTTTTTGCGGCA
TTTTGCCTTCCTGTTTTTGCTCACCCAGAAACGCTGGTGAAAGTAAAAGATGCTGAAGATCAGTTGGGTG
CACGAGTGGGTTACATCGAACTGGATCTCAACAGCGGTAAGATCCTTGAGAGTTTTCGCCCCGAAGAACG
TTTTCCAATGATGAGCACTTTTAAAGTTCTGCTATGTGGCGCGGTATTATCCCGTATTGACGCCGGGCAA
GAGCAACTCGGTCGCCGCATACACTATTCTCAGAATGACTTGGTTGAGTACTCACCAGTCACAGAAAAGC
ATCTTACGGATGGCATGACAGTAAGAGAATTATGCAGTGCTGCCATAACCATGAGTGATAACACTGCGGC
CAACTTACTTCTGACAACGATCGGAGGACCGAAGGAGCTAACCGCTTTTTTGCACAACATGGGGGATCAT
GTAACTCGCCTTGATCGTTGGGAACCGGAGCTGAATGAAGCCATACCAAACGACGAGCGTGACACCACGA
TGCCTGTAGCAATGGCAACAACGTTGCGCAAACTATTAACTGGCGAACTACTTACTCTAGCTTCCCGGCA
ACAATTAATAGACTGGATGGAGGCGGATAAAGTTGCAGGACCACTTCTGCGCTCGGCCCTTCCGGCTGGC
TGGTTTATTGCTGATAAATCTGGAGCCGGTGAGCGTGGAAGCCGCGGTATCATTGCAGCACTGGGGCCAG
ATGGTAAGCCCTCCCGTATCGTAGTTATCTACACGACGGGGAGTCAGGCAACTATGGATGAACGAAATAG
ACAGATCGCTGAGATAGGTGCCTCACTGATTAAGCATTGGTAACTGTCAGACCAAGTTTACTCATATATA
CTTTAGATTGATTTAAAACTTCATTTTTAATTTAAAAGGATCTAGGTGAAGATCCTTTTTGATAATCTCA
TGACCAAAATCCCTTAACGTGAGTTTTCGTTCCACTGAGCGTCAGACCCCGTAGAAAAGATCAAAGGATC
TTCTTGAGATCCTTTTTTTCTGCGCGTAATCTGCTGCTTGCAAACAAAAAAACCACCGCTACCAGCGGTG
GTTTGTTTGCCGGATCAAGAGCTACCAACTCTTTTTCCGAAGGTAACTGGCTTCAGCAGAGCGCAGATAC
CAAATACTGTCCTTCTAGTGTAGCCGTAGTTAGGCCACCACTTCAAGAACTCTGTAGCACCGCCTACATA
CCTCGCTCTGCTAATCCTGTTACCAGTGGCTGCTGCCAGTGGCGATAAGTCGTGTCTTACCGGGTTGGAC
TCAAGACGATAGTTACCGGATAAGGCGCAGCGGTCGGGCTGAACGGGGGGTTCGTGCACACAGCCCAGCT
TGGAGCGAACGACCTACACCGAACTGAGATACCTACAGCGTGAGCTATGAGAAAGCGCCACGCTTCCCGA
AGGGAGAAAGGCGGACAGGTATCCGGTAAGCGGCAGGGTCGGAACAGGAGAGCGCACGAGGGAGCTTCCA
GGGGGAAACGCCTGGTATCTTTATAGTCCTGTCGGGTTTCGCCACCTCTGACTTGAGCGTCGATTTTTGT
GATGCTCGTCAGGGGGGCGGAGCCTATGGAAAAACGCCAGCAACGCGGCCTTTTTACGGTTCCTGGCCTT
TTGCTGGCCTTTTGCTCACATGT
Features (pLannotate 1.2.2; 19 found; start..end, strand, type, name):
      1..241     +  promoter       U6 promoter: RNA polymerase III promoter for human U6 snRNA
    271..346     +  misc_RNA       gRNA scaffold: guide RNA scaffold for the Streptococcus pyogenes CRISPR/Cas9 system
    353..396     +  misc_RNA       gRNA scaffold (fragment): guide RNA scaffold for the Streptococcus pyogenes CRISPR/Cas9 system
    443..728     +  enhancer       CMV enhancer: human cytomegalovirus immediate early enhancer; contains an 18-bp deletion relative to the standard CMV enhancer
    730..1007    +  promoter       chicken β-actin promoter: No description available
   1008..1236    +  intron         hybrid intron: hybrid between chicken β-actin (CBA) and minute virus of mice (MMV) introns (Gray et al., 2011)
   1374..2975    +  CDS            Cas9(N): N-terminal portion of Streptococcus pyogenes Cas9 (Zetsche et al., 2015)
   2976..5474    +  CDS            Cas9(C): C-terminal portion of Streptococcus pyogenes Cas9 (Zetsche et al., 2015)
   5475..5522    +  CDS            nucleoplasmin NLS: bipartite nuclear localization signal from nucleoplasmin
   5592..6191    +  CDS            PuroR (fragment): puromycin N-acetyltransferase; pac from Streptomyces; confers resistance to puromycin
   6225..6336    +  polyA_signal   bGH poly(A) signal: bovine growth hormone polyadenylation signal
   6441..6581    +  repeat_region  AAV2 ITR: inverted terminal repeat of adeno-associated virus serotype 2 inverted
   6586..6637    -  misc_feature   bom (fragment): basis of mobility region from pBR322
   6656..7036    +  rep_origin     M13 ori (sequence partly withheld): M13 bacteriophage origin of replication; arrow indicates direction of (+) strand synthesis
   7112..7161    -  misc_feature   bom (fragment): basis of mobility region from pBR322
   7263..7298    -  CDS            rop (fragment): Rop protein, which maintains plasmids at low copy number; rop
   7393..7497    +  promoter       AmpR promoter: bla
   7498..8358    +  CDS            AmpR: β-lactamase; bla; confers resistance to ampicillin, carbenicillin, and related antibiotics
   8529..9117    +  rep_origin     ori: high-copy-number ColE1/pMB1/pBR322/pUC origin of replication
