>Addgene plasmid #173698 | pX459-dTgfa | addgene full sequence | sequence record 340295 | Addgene NGS Result
GGCGGGGCGAGGCGGAGAGGTGCGGCGGCAGCCAATCAGAGCGGCGCGCTCCGAAAGTTTCCTTTTATGG
CGAGGCGGCGGCGGCGGCGGCCCTATAAAAAGCGAAGCGCGCGGCGGGCGGGAGTCGCTGCGCGCTGCCT
TCGCCCCGTGCCCCGCTCCGCCGCCGCCTCGCGCCGCCCGCCCCGGCTCTGACTGACCGCGTTACTCCCA
CAGGTGAGCGGGCGGGACGGCCCTTCTCCTCCGGGCTGTAATTAGCTGAGCAAGAGGTAAGGGTTTAAGG
GATGGTTGGTTGGTGGGGTATTAATGTTTAATTACCTGGAGCACCTGCCTGAAATCACTTTTTTTCAGGT
TGGACCGGTGCCACCATGGACTATAAGGACCACGACGGAGACTACAAGGATCATGATATTGATTACAAAG
ACGATGACGATAAGATGGCCCCAAAGAAGAAGCGGAAGGTCGGTATCCACGGAGTCCCAGCAGCCGACAA
GAAGTACAGCATCGGCCTGGACATCGGCACCAACTCTGTGGGCTGGGCCGTGATCACCGACGAGTACAAG
GTGCCCAGCAAGAAATTCAAGGTGCTGGGCAACACCGACCGGCACAGCATCAAGAAGAACCTGATCGGAG
CCCTGCTGTTCGACAGCGGCGAAACAGCCGAGGCCACCCGGCTGAAGAGAACCGCCAGAAGAAGATACAC
CAGACGGAAGAACCGGATCTGCTATCTGCAAGAGATCTTCAGCAACGAGATGGCCAAGGTGGACGACAGC
TTCTTCCACAGACTGGAAGAGTCCTTCCTGGTGGAAGAGGATAAGAAGCACGAGCGGCACCCCATCTTCG
GCAACATCGTGGACGAGGTGGCCTACCACGAGAAGTACCCCACCATCTACCACCTGAGAAAGAAACTGGT
GGACAGCACCGACAAGGCCGACCTGCGGCTGATCTATCTGGCCCTGGCCCACATGATCAAGTTCCGGGGC
CACTTCCTGATCGAGGGCGACCTGAACCCCGACAACAGCGACGTGGACAAGCTGTTCATCCAGCTGGTGC
AGACCTACAACCAGCTGTTCGAGGAAAACCCCATCAACGCCAGCGGCGTGGACGCCAAGGCCATCCTGTC
TGCCAGACTGAGCAAGAGCAGACGGCTGGAAAATCTGATCGCCCAGCTGCCCGGCGAGAAGAAGAATGGC
CTGTTCGGAAACCTGATTGCCCTGAGCCTGGGCCTGACCCCCAACTTCAAGAGCAACTTCGACCTGGCCG
AGGATGCCAAACTGCAGCTGAGCAAGGACACCTACGACGACGACCTGGACAACCTGCTGGCCCAGATCGG
CGACCAGTACGCCGACCTGTTTCTGGCCGCCAAGAACCTGTCCGACGCCATCCTGCTGAGCGACATCCTG
AGAGTGAACACCGAGATCACCAAGGCCCCCCTGAGCGCCTCTATGATCAAGAGATACGACGAGCACCACC
AGGACCTGACCCTGCTGAAAGCTCTCGTGCGGCAGCAGCTGCCTGAGAAGTACAAAGAGATTTTCTTCGA
CCAGAGCAAGAACGGCTACGCCGGCTACATTGACGGCGGAGCCAGCCAGGAAGAGTTCTACAAGTTCATC
AAGCCCATCCTGGAAAAGATGGACGGCACCGAGGAACTGCTCGTGAAGCTGAACAGAGAGGACCTGCTGC
GGAAGCAGCGGACCTTCGACAACGGCAGCATCCCCCACCAGATCCACCTGGGAGAGCTGCACGCCATTCT
GCGGCGGCAGGAAGATTTTTACCCATTCCTGAAGGACAACCGGGAAAAGATCGAGAAGATCCTGACCTTC
CGCATCCCCTACTACGTGGGCCCTCTGGCCAGGGGAAACAGCAGATTCGCCTGGATGACCAGAAAGAGCG
AGGAAACCATCACCCCCTGGAACTTCGAGGAAGTGGTGGACAAGGGCGCTTCCGCCCAGAGCTTCATCGA
GCGGATGACCAACTTCGATAAGAACCTGCCCAACGAGAAGGTGCTGCCCAAGCACAGCCTGCTGTACGAG
TACTTCACCGTGTATAACGAGCTGACCAAAGTGAAATACGTGACCGAGGGAATGAGAAAGCCCGCCTTCC
TGAGCGGCGAGCAGAAAAAGGCCATCGTGGACCTGCTGTTCAAGACCAACCGGAAAGTGACCGTGAAGCA
GCTGAAAGAGGACTACTTCAAGAAAATCGAGTGCTTCGACTCCGTGGAAATCTCCGGCGTGGAAGATCGG
TTCAACGCCTCCCTGGGCACATACCACGATCTGCTGAAAATTATCAAGGACAAGGACTTCCTGGACAATG
AGGAAAACGAGGACATTCTGGAAGATATCGTGCTGACCCTGACACTGTTTGAGGACAGAGAGATGATCGA
GGAACGGCTGAAAACCTATGCCCACCTGTTCGACGACAAAGTGATGAAGCAGCTGAAGCGGCGGAGATAC
ACCGGCTGGGGCAGGCTGAGCCGGAAGCTGATCAACGGCATCCGGGACAAGCAGTCCGGCAAGACAATCC
TGGATTTCCTGAAGTCCGACGGCTTCGCCAACAGAAACTTCATGCAGCTGATCCACGACGACAGCCTGAC
CTTTAAAGAGGACATCCAGAAAGCCCAGGTGTCCGGCCAGGGCGATAGCCTGCACGAGCACATTGCCAAT
CTGGCCGGCAGCCCCGCCATTAAGAAGGGCATCCTGCAGACAGTGAAGGTGGTGGACGAGCTCGTGAAAG
TGATGGGCCGGCACAAGCCCGAGAACATCGTGATCGAAATGGCCAGAGAGAACCAGACCACCCAGAAGGG
ACAGAAGAACAGCCGCGAGAGAATGAAGCGGATCGAAGAGGGCATCAAAGAGCTGGGCAGCCAGATCCTG
AAAGAACACCCCGTGGAAAACACCCAGCTGCAGAACGAGAAGCTGTACCTGTACTACCTGCAGAATGGGC
GGGATATGTACGTGGACCAGGAACTGGACATCAACCGGCTGTCCGACTACGATGTGGACCATATCGTGCC
TCAGAGCTTTCTGAAGGACGACTCCATCGACAACAAGGTGCTGACCAGAAGCGACAAGAACCGGGGCAAG
AGCGACAACGTGCCCTCCGAAGAGGTCGTGAAGAAGATGAAGAACTACTGGCGGCAGCTGCTGAACGCCA
AGCTGATTACCCAGAGAAAGTTCGACAATCTGACCAAGGCCGAGAGAGGCGGCCTGAGCGAACTGGATAA
GGCCGGCTTCATCAAGAGACAGCTGGTGGAAACCCGGCAGATCACAAAGCACGTGGCACAGATCCTGGAC
TCCCGGATGAACACTAAGTACGACGAGAATGACAAGCTGATCCGGGAAGTGAAAGTGATCACCCTGAAGT
CCAAGCTGGTGTCCGATTTCCGGAAGGATTTCCAGTTTTACAAAGTGCGCGAGATCAACAACTACCACCA
CGCCCACGACGCCTACCTGAACGCCGTCGTGGGAACCGCCCTGATCAAAAAGTACCCTAAGCTGGAAAGC
GAGTTCGTGTACGGCGACTACAAGGTGTACGACGTGCGGAAGATGATCGCCAAGAGCGAGCAGGAAATCG
GCAAGGCTACCGCCAAGTACTTCTTCTACAGCAACATCATGAACTTTTTCAAGACCGAGATTACCCTGGC
CAACGGCGAGATCCGGAAGCGGCCTCTGATCGAGACAAACGGCGAAACCGGGGAGATCGTGTGGGATAAG
GGCCGGGATTTTGCCACCGTGCGGAAAGTGCTGAGCATGCCCCAAGTGAATATCGTGAAAAAGACCGAGG
TGCAGACAGGCGGCTTCAGCAAAGAGTCTATCCTGCCCAAGAGGAACAGCGATAAGCTGATCGCCAGAAA
GAAGGACTGGGACCCTAAGAAGTACGGCGGCTTCGACAGCCCCACCGTGGCCTATTCTGTGCTGGTGGTG
GCCAAAGTGGAAAAGGGCAAGTCCAAGAAACTGAAGAGTGTGAAAGAGCTGCTGGGGATCACCATCATGG
AAAGAAGCAGCTTCGAGAAGAATCCCATCGACTTTCTGGAAGCCAAGGGCTACAAAGAAGTGAAAAAGGA
CCTGATCATCAAGCTGCCTAAGTACTCCCTGTTCGAGCTGGAAAACGGCCGGAAGAGAATGCTGGCCTCT
GCCGGCGAACTGCAGAAGGGAAACGAACTGGCCCTGCCCTCCAAATATGTGAACTTCCTGTACCTGGCCA
GCCACTATGAGAAGCTGAAGGGCTCCCCCGAGGATAATGAGCAGAAACAGCTGTTTGTGGAACAGCACAA
GCACTACCTGGACGAGATCATCGAGCAGATCAGCGAGTTCTCCAAGAGAGTGATCCTGGCCGACGCTAAT
CTGGACAAAGTGCTGTCCGCCTACAACAAGCACCGGGATAAGCCCATCAGAGAGCAGGCCGAGAATATCA
TCCACCTGTTTACCCTGACCAATCTGGGAGCCCCTGCCGCCTTCAAGTACTTTGACACCACCATCGACCG
GAAGAGGTACACCAGCACCAAAGAGGTGCTGGACGCCACCCTGATCCACCAGAGCATCACCGGCCTGTAC
GAGACACGGATCGACCTGTCTCAGCTGGGAGGCGACAAAAGGCCGGCGGCCACGAAAAAGGCCGGCCAGG
CAAAAAAGAAAAAGGAATTCGGCAGTGGAGAGGGCAGAGGAAGTCTGCTAACATGCGGTGACGTCGAGGA
GAATCCTGGCCCAATGACCGAGTACAAGCCCACGGTGCGCCTCGCCACCCGCGACGACGTCCCCAGGGCC
GTACGCACCCTCGCCGCCGCGTTCGCCGACTACCCCGCCACGCGCCACACCGTCGATCCGGACCGCCACA
TCGAGCGGGTCACCGAGCTGCAAGAACTCTTCCTCACGCGCGTCGGGCTCGACATCGGCAAGGTGTGGGT
CGCGGACGACGGCGCCGCGGTGGCGGTCTGGACCACGCCGGAGAGCGTCGAAGCGGGGGCGGTGTTCGCC
GAGATCGGCCCGCGCATGGCCGAGTTGAGCGGTTCCCGGCTGGCCGCGCAGCAACAGATGGAAGGCCTCC
TGGCGCCGCACCGGCCCAAGGAGCCCGCGTGGTTCCTGGCCACCGTCGGCGTCTCGCCCGACCACCAGGG
CAAGGGTCTGGGCAGCGCCGTCGTGCTCCCCGGAGTGGAGGCGGCCGAGCGCGCCGGGGTGCCCGCCTTC
CTGGAGACCTCCGCGCCCCACAACCTCCCCTTCTACGAGCGGCTCGGCTTCACCGTCACCGCCGACGTCG
AGGTGCCCGAAGGACCGCGCACCTGGTGCATGACCCGCAAGCCCGGTGCCTGAGAATTCTAACTAGAGCT
CGCTGATCAGCCTCGACTGTGCCTTCTAGTTGCCAGCCATCTGTTGTTTGCCCCTCCCCCGTGCCTTCCT
TGACCCTGGAAGGTGCCACTCCCACTGTCCTTTCCTAATAAAATGAGGAAATTGCATCGCATTGTCTGAG
TAGGTGTCATTCTATTCTGGGGGGTGGGGTGGGGCAGGACAGCAAGGGGGAGGATTGGGAAGAGAATAGC
AGGCATGCTGGGGAGCGGCCGCAGGAACCCCTAGTGATGGAGTTGGCCACTCCCTCTCTGCGCGCTCGCT
CGCTCACTGAGGCCGGGCGACCAAAGGTCGCCCGACGCCCGGGCTTTGCCCGGGCGGCCTCAGTGAGCGA
GCGAGCGCGCAGCTGCCTGCAGGGGCGCCTGATGCGGTATTTTCTCCTTACGCATCTGTGCGGTATTTCA
CACCGCATA
[95 nt withheld, positions 5750-5844]
T
[46 nt withheld, positions 5846-5891]
C
[141 nt withheld, positions 5893-6033]
CCTTTGACGTTGGAGTCCACGTTCTTT
[37 nt withheld, positions 6061-6097]
ACTCTATCTCGGGCTATTCTTTTGATTTATAAGGGATTTTGCCGATTTCGGTCTATTGGTTAAAAAATGA
GCTGATTTAACAAAAATTTAACGCGAATTTTAACAAAATATTAACGTTTACAATTTTATGGTGCACTCTC
AGTACAATCTGCTCTGATGCCGCATAGTTAAGCCAGCCCCGACACCCGCCAACACCCGCTGACGCGCCCT
GACGGGCTTGTCTGCTCCCGGCATCCGCTTACAGACAAGCTGTGACCGTCTCCGGGAGCTGCATGTGTCA
GAGGTTTTCACCGTCATCACCGAAACGCGCGAGACGAAAGGGCCTCGTGATACGCCTATTTTTATAGGTT
AATGTCATGATAATAATGGTTTCTTAGACGTCAGGTGGCACTTTTCGGGGAAATGTGCGCGGAACCCCTA
TTTGTTTATTTTTCTAAATACATTCAAATATGTATCCGCTCATGAGACAATAACCCTGATAAATGCTTCA
ATAATATTGAAAAAGGAAGAGTATGAGTATTCAACATTTCCGTGTCGCCCTTATTCCCTTTTTTGCGGCA
TTTTGCCTTCCTGTTTTTGCTCACCCAGAAACGCTGGTGAAAGTAAAAGATGCTGAAGATCAGTTGGGTG
CACGAGTGGGTTACATCGAACTGGATCTCAACAGCGGTAAGATCCTTGAGAGTTTTCGCCCCGAAGAACG
TTTTCCAATGATGAGCACTTTTAAAGTTCTGCTATGTGGCGCGGTATTATCCCGTATTGACGCCGGGCAA
GAGCAACTCGGTCGCCGCATACACTATTCTCAGAATGACTTGGTTGAGTACTCACCAGTCACAGAAAAGC
ATCTTACGGATGGCATGACAGTAAGAGAATTATGCAGTGCTGCCATAACCATGAGTGATAACACTGCGGC
CAACTTACTTCTGACAACGATCGGAGGACCGAAGGAGCTAACCGCTTTTTTGCACAACATGGGGGATCAT
GTAACTCGCCTTGATCGTTGGGAACCGGAGCTGAATGAAGCCATACCAAACGACGAGCGTGACACCACGA
TGCCTGTAGCAATGGCAACAACGTTGCGCAAACTATTAACTGGCGAACTACTTACTCTAGCTTCCCGGCA
ACAATTAATAGACTGGATGGAGGCGGATAAAGTTGCAGGACCACTTCTGCGCTCGGCCCTTCCGGCTGGC
TGGTTTATTGCTGATAAATCTGGAGCCGGTGAGCGTGGAAGCCGCGGTATCATTGCAGCACTGGGGCCAG
ATGGTAAGCCCTCCCGTATCGTAGTTATCTACACGACGGGGAGTCAGGCAACTATGGATGAACGAAATAG
ACAGATCGCTGAGATAGGTGCCTCACTGATTAAGCATTGGTAACTGTCAGACCAAGTTTACTCATATATA
CTTTAGATTGATTTAAAACTTCATTTTTAATTTAAAAGGATCTAGGTGAAGATCCTTTTTGATAATCTCA
TGACCAAAATCCCTTAACGTGAGTTTTCGTTCCACTGAGCGTCAGACCCCGTAGAAAAGATCAAAGGATC
TTCTTGAGATCCTTTTTTTCTGCGCGTAATCTGCTGCTTGCAAACAAAAAAACCACCGCTACCAGCGGTG
GTTTGTTTGCCGGATCAAGAGCTACCAACTCTTTTTCCGAAGGTAACTGGCTTCAGCAGAGCGCAGATAC
CAAATACTGTTCTTCTAGTGTAGCCGTAGTTAGGCCACCACTTCAAGAACTCTGTAGCACCGCCTACATA
CCTCGCTCTGCTAATCCTGTTACCAGTGGCTGCTGCCAGTGGCGATAAGTCGTGTCTTACCGGGTTGGAC
TCAAGACGATAGTTACCGGATAAGGCGCAGCGGTCGGGCTGAACGGGGGGTTCGTGCACACAGCCCAGCT
TGGAGCGAACGACCTACACCGAACTGAGATACCTACAGCGTGAGCTATGAGAAAGCGCCACGCTTCCCGA
AGGGAGAAAGGCGGACAGGTATCCGGTAAGCGGCAGGGTCGGAACAGGAGAGCGCACGAGGGAGCTTCCA
GGGGGAAACGCCTGGTATCTTTATAGTCCTGTCGGGTTTCGCCACCTCTGACTTGAGCGTCGATTTTTGT
GATGCTCGTCAGGGGGGCGGAGCCTATGGAAAAACGCCAGCAACGCGGCCTTTTTACGGTTCCTGGCCTT
TTGCTGGCCTTTTGCTCACATGTGAGGGCCTATTTCCCATGATTCCTTCATATTTGCATATACGATACAA
GGCTGTTAGAGAGATAATTGGAATTAATTTGACTGTAAACACAAAGATATTAGTACAAAATACGTGACGT
AGAAAGTAATAATTTCTTGGGTAGTTTGCAGTTTTAAAATTATGTTTTAAAATGGACTATCATATGCTTA
CCGTAACTTGAAAGTATTTCGATTTCTTGGCTTTATATATCTTGTGGAAAGGACGAAACACCGGTCCCAC
TTCAACGACTGCCGTTTTAGAGCTAGAAATAGCAAGTTAAAATAAGGCTAGTCCGTTATCAACTTGAAAA
AGTGGCACCGAGTCGGTGCTTTTTTGTTTTAGAGCTAGAAATAGCAAGTTAAAATAAGGCTAGTCCGTTT
TTAGCGCGTGCGCCAATTCTGCAGACAAATGGCTCTAGAGGTACCCGTTACATAACTTACGGTAAATGGC
CCGCCTGGCTGACCGCCCAACGACCCCCGCCCATTGACGTCAATAGTAACGCCAATAGGGACTTTCCATT
GACGTCAATGGGTGGAGTATTTACGGTAAACTGCCCACTTGGCAGTACATCAAGTGTATCATATGCCAAG
TACGCCCCCTATTGACGTCAATGACGGTAAATGGCCCGCCTGGCATTGTGCCCAGTACATGACCTTATGG
GACTTTCCTACTTGGCAGTACATCTACGTATTAGTCATCGCTATTACCATGGTCGAGGTGAGCCCCACGT
TCTGCTTCACTCTCCCCATCTCCCCCCCCTCCCCACCCCCAATTTTGTATTTATTTATTTTTTAATTATT
TTGTGCAGCGATGGGGGCGGGGGGGGGGG
Features (pLannotate 1.2.2; 20 found; start..end, strand, type, name):
    121..348     +  intron         hybrid intron: hybrid between chicken β-actin (CBA) and minute virus of mice (MMV) introns (Gray et al., 2011)
    486..2087    +  CDS            Cas9(N): N-terminal portion of Streptococcus pyogenes Cas9 (Zetsche et al., 2015)
   2088..4586    +  CDS            Cas9(C): C-terminal portion of Streptococcus pyogenes Cas9 (Zetsche et al., 2015)
   4587..4634    +  CDS            nucleoplasmin NLS: bipartite nuclear localization signal from nucleoplasmin
   4704..5303    +  CDS            PuroR (fragment): puromycin N-acetyltransferase; pac from Streptomyces; confers resistance to puromycin
   5337..5448    +  polyA_signal   bGH poly(A) signal: bovine growth hormone polyadenylation signal
   5553..5693    +  repeat_region  AAV2 ITR: inverted terminal repeat of adeno-associated virus serotype 2 inverted
   5698..5749    -  misc_feature   bom (fragment): basis of mobility region from pBR322
   5768..6223    +  rep_origin     f1 ori (sequence partly withheld): f1 bacteriophage origin of replication; arrow indicates direction of (+) strand synthesis
   6224..6273    -  misc_feature   bom (fragment): basis of mobility region from pBR322
   6375..6410    -  CDS            rop (fragment): Rop protein, which maintains plasmids at low copy number; rop
   6505..6609    +  promoter       AmpR promoter: bla
   6610..7470    +  CDS            AmpR: β-lactamase; bla; confers resistance to ampicillin, carbenicillin, and related antibiotics
   7641..8229    +  rep_origin     ori: high-copy-number ColE1/pMB1/pBR322/pUC origin of replication
   8291..8531    +  promoter       U6 promoter: RNA polymerase III promoter for human U6 snRNA
   8561..8636    +  misc_RNA       gRNA scaffold: guide RNA scaffold for the Streptococcus pyogenes CRISPR/Cas9 system
   8643..8686    +  misc_RNA       gRNA scaffold (fragment): guide RNA scaffold for the Streptococcus pyogenes CRISPR/Cas9 system
   8733..9018    +  enhancer       CMV enhancer: human cytomegalovirus immediate early enhancer; contains an 18-bp deletion relative to the standard CMV enhancer
   9020..9136    +  promoter       chicken β-actin promoter (fragment): contains a 21-bp deletion relative to the standard chicken β-actin promoter
   9130..120     +  promoter       chicken β-actin promoter (fragment) (across the origin): No description available
