[The description below was written by a language model from this plasmid's Addgene catalogue record and pLannotate feature annotations shown in this document.]
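Description:
pX459-dTgfa is an all-in-one CRISPR/Cas9 knockout plasmid built on the pX459 backbone for transient expression in mammalian cells, designed to disrupt the dog (canine) Tgfa gene, which encodes the EGFR ligand TGF-α. It is propagated in E. coli using a high-copy ColE1/pUC-type origin and an ampicillin resistance gene (β-lactamase) with its own promoter. An f1/M13 phage origin is also present, along with a single AAV2 ITR and short bom and rop fragments that are backbone remnants with no evident role in the knockout function.

The payload consists of two expression units. A human U6 RNA polymerase III promoter drives a single guide RNA, made up of the Tgfa-targeting spacer placed in the short gap between the promoter and the Streptococcus pyogenes gRNA scaffold; the record lists BsmBI as the cloning sites. The spacer itself is not annotated in the feature tables. Downstream, a hybrid promoter composed of the CMV enhancer, chicken β-actin promoter and a hybrid CBA/MVM intron drives full-length S. pyogenes Cas9 (annotated as contiguous N- and C-terminal portions) carrying a C-terminal nucleoplasmin nuclear localization signal. This is followed in the same transcription unit by puromycin N-acetyltransferase and a bGH polyadenylation signal. The linker joining Cas9 to the puromycin marker is not annotated. Puromycin selection thus enriches for transfected cells expressing Cas9.

The depositor (9,178 nt) and sequencing-derived (9,136 nt) records show the same feature order, differing slightly in length and in annotation of the β-actin promoter and phage origin. The associated work concerns the roles of EGFR ligands in ERK activation waves during collective cell migration.
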