Addgene plasmid #173698: pX459-dTgfa
Purpose: A knockout vector for the dog Tgfa.
Depositing lab: Michiyuki Matsuda. Depositing organization: Kyoto University, Graduate School of Biostudies. Publication: Redundant roles of EGFR ligands in the ERK activation waves during collective cell migration. Lin S, Hirayama D, Maryu G, Matsuda K, Hino N, Deguchi E, Aoki K, Iwamoto R, Terai K, Matsuda M. Life Sci Alliance. 2021 Oct 19;5(1). pii: 5/1/e202101206. doi: 10.26508/lsa.202101206. Print 2022 Jan. PubMed 34667080.
Backbone
  Vector backbone: pX459
  Backbone manufacturer: https://www.addgene.org/48139/
  Backbone size w/o insert (bp): 3200
  Total vector size (bp): 9200
  Vector type: Mammalian Expression, CRISPR
  Selectable markers: Puromycin
Growth in bacteria
  Bacterial resistance: Ampicillin, 100 μg/mL
  Growth temperature: 37°C
  Growth strain: DH5alpha
  Copy number: Unknown
Gene/Insert
  Gene/Insert name: A gRNA targeting the dog Tgfa gene and the cDNA of CRISPR-Cas9
  Insert size (bp): 5000
  Cloning method: Restriction Enzyme; 5′ cloning site BsmBI (unknown if destroyed); 3′ cloning site BsmBI (unknown if destroyed)
  Sequencing primers: 5′ TTTATGGCGAGGCGGCGG
Terms and licenses: Academic/Nonprofit Terms; Industry Terms: Not Available to Industry
How to cite: pX459-dTgfa was a gift from Michiyuki Matsuda (Addgene plasmid # 173698 ; http://n2t.net/addgene:173698 ; RRID:Addgene_173698)
